Addgene plasmid #38337: Djun - sense
Depositing lab: Norbert Perrimon. Depositing organization: Harvard Medical School. Publication: Drosophila homolog of the mammalian jun oncogene is expressed during embryonic development and activates transcription in mammalian cells. Zhang K, Chaillet JR, Perkins LA, Halazonetis TD, Perrimon N. Proc Natl Acad Sci U S A. 1990 Aug;87(16):6281-5. 10.1073/pnas.87.16.6281 PubMed 1696724.
Backbone
  Vector backbone: pCaSpeR-hs
  Backbone size w/o insert (bp): 8900
  Vector type: Insect Expression
Growth in bacteria
  Bacterial resistance: Ampicillin, 100 μg/mL
  Growth temperature: 37°C
  Growth strain: DH5alpha
  Copy number: Unknown
Gene/Insert
  Gene/Insert name: djun
  Species: D. melanogaster (fly)
  Entrez Gene: Jra (a.k.a. Dmel_CG2275, AP-1, AP1, CG2275, D-Jun, D-jun, D-jun/Jra, D.Jun, DJUN, DJun, DM14, Djun, Dmel\CG2275, JRA, JUN, Jun, Kayak, V, c-Jun, cJun, d-JRA, d-Jun, d-jun, dAP-1, dJRA, dJUN, dJra, dJun, djun, dm-Jun, jra, jun, l(2)46Ef, l(2)IA109, l(2R)IA109)
  Promoter: Hsp70
  Cloning method: Unknown
  Sequencing primers: 5′ pCasper-hs (5'-GCAACTACTGAAATCTGCCAAG-3')
Terms and licenses: Academic/Nonprofit Terms; Industry Terms: Not Available to Industry
Depositor comments: Perrimon Lab plasmid #7
How to cite: Djun - sense was a gift from Norbert Perrimon (Addgene plasmid # 38337 ; http://n2t.net/addgene:38337 ; RRID:Addgene_38337)
