[The description below was written by a language model from this plasmid's Addgene catalogue record.]
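Description:
Djun - sense is an insect expression plasmid built on the pCaSpeR-hs backbone (about 8.9 kb without insert), carrying the Drosophila melanogaster djun gene, annotated as Jra (Jun-related antigen, CG2275), under control of the Hsp70 heat-shock promoter. Jra encodes the fly homolog of the mammalian Jun oncoprotein, a component of the AP-1 transcription factor. The name indicates that the insert lies in the sense orientation relative to the promoter, so heat shock should induce production of the coding transcript. The record does not give the insert size, the cloning sites or method, or whether any epitope tags or mutations are present. No feature table is provided, so the exact element layout cannot be confirmed from the record.

The plasmid is propagated in E. coli under ampicillin selection; its copy number is listed as unknown. pCaSpeR-family vectors are generally P-element transformation vectors that use a mini-white eye-colour marker to identify germline transformants in a white mutant background, and the -hs version supplies a heat-inducible promoter upstream of the cloning site. These backbone features come from general knowledge of the vector family and are not itemised in the record.

The construct is suited to conditional, heat-shock-driven expression of Djun in Drosophila, for example to test the effects of ectopic or elevated Jun activity at chosen times in development. It is associated with work that characterised the fly jun homolog, its expression during embryonic development, and its ability to activate transcription.
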