>Addgene plasmid #38337 | Djun - sense | addgene partial sequence | sequence record 52297 | pCasper-hs 5'-GCAACTACTGAAATCTGCCAAG-3'
ATAGGGAATTGGGAATTCGATATCAAGCTTCTTGTTTGAGTCAATGCTGCCCATTGTTTAAACATCGCAT
TTAAAGACCAGTATCGATAGCAATATCGAATAAATAATCGACACTTGTACCACCGCTAGCACTCATTCTG
AAAACAACCTTGCGCGTAATAAATATTTTCGTAAAATTATTTAGCGAAACCAAAATAAAAATCAAACGAT
TCGTTGGCCGATAAAACCGGTGATTAAGCAGTGGCAGTGCAGAAAGCAGAAAACACAAAAGTACAGATTG
TGCTAATCAAATTTTGCAAGCAAAGTTCCCACCCACTGGTGAGTAAGAAGAAGAGCGAGTTATTCGCATG
ACTCATCGCGAAACGAGTTTTTATCAGATTGTTTTCATTCCGTTTTCGTCTCTTTCACTTCATCCGAATC
AGATTGACGTCATTGCTTGAGCAAACATGAAAACCCCCGTTTCCGCTGCTGCGAACTTAAGTATTCAGAA
TGCTGGCAGTTCCGGAGCAACTGCCATTCAGATCATACCTAAAACCGAGCCCGTTGGAGAAGAAGGCCCC
ATGTCGCTGGACTTTCAGTCGCCGAACCTGAACACATCCACCCCGAATCCTAACAAGCGTCCCGGCTCGC
TGGATCTGAACAGCAAGAGTGCCAAGAACAAGCGCATCTTCGCACCACTGGTCATCAACTCACCGGATCT
GTCATCCAAGACGGTAAACACACCCGATTTGGAGAAGATCCTGCTATCCAACAATCTGATGCAAACACCG
CAGCCGGGAAAGGTGTTCCCCACCAAGGCGGGGCCCGTCACCGTGGAGCAGTTGGACTTCGGCAGGGGAT
TCGAGGAGGCCTTACACAATCTTCACACTAACTCCCAGGCATTTCCGTCCGC
